>Addgene plasmid #57307 | Dronpa-Vimentin-N-18 | depositor partial sequence | sequence record 88445 | insert sequence
GACGTCAGATCCGCTAGCGCCACCATGTCCACCAGGTCCGTGTCCTCGTCCTCCTACCGCAGGATGTTCG
GCGGCCCGGGCACCGCGAGCCGGCCGAGCTCCAGCCGGAGCTACGTGACTACGTCCACCCGCACCTACAG
CCTGGGCAGCGCGCTGCGCCCCAGCACCAGCCGCAGCCTCTACGCCTCGTCCCCGGGCGGCGTGTATGCC
ACGCGCTCCTCTGCCGTGCGCCTGCGGAGCAGCGTGCCCGGGGTGCGGCTCCTGCAGGACTCGGTGGACT
TCTCGCTGGCCGACGCCATCAACACCGAGTTCAAGAACACCCGCACCAACGAGAAGGTGGAGCTGCAGGA
GCTGAATGACCGCTTCGCCAACTACATCGACAAGGTGCGCTTCCTGGAGCAGCAGAATAAGATCCTGCTG
GCCGAGCTCGAGCAGCTCAAGGGCCAAGGCAAGTCGCGCCTGGGGGACCTCTACGAGGAGGAGATGCGGG
AGCTGCGCCGGCAGGTGGACCAGCTAACCAACGACAAAGCCCGCGTCGAGGTGGAGCGCGACAACCTGGC
CGAGGACATCATGCGCCTCCGGGAGAAATTGCAGGAGGAGATGCTTCAGAGAGAGGAAGCCGAAAACACC
CTGCAATCTTTCAGACAGGATGTTGACAATGCGTCTCTGGCACGTCTTGACCTTGAACGCAAAGTGGAAT
CTTTGCAAGAAGAGATTGCCTTTTTGAAGAAACTCCACGAAGAGGAAATCCAGGAGCTGCAGGCTCAGAT
TCAGGAACAGCATGTCCAAATCGATGTGGATGTTTCCAAGCCTGACCTCACGGCTGCCCTGCGTGACGTA
CGTCAGCAATATGAAAGTGTGGCTGCCAAGAACCTGCAGGAGGCAGAAGAATGGTACAAATCCAAGTTTG
CTGACCTCTCTGAGGCTGCCAACCGGAACAATGACGCCCTGCGCCAGGCAAAGCAGGAGTCCACTGAGTA
CCGGAGACAGGTGCAGTCCCTCACCTGTGAAGTGGATGCCCTTAAAGGAACCAATGAGTCCCTGGAACGC
CAGATGCGTGAAATGGAAGAGAACTTTGCCGTTGAAGCTGCTAACTACCAAGACACTATTGGCCGCCTGC
AGGATGAGATTCAGAATATGAAGGAGGAAATGGCTCGTCACCTTCGTGAATACCAAGACCTGCTCAATGT
TAAGATGGCCCTTGACATTGAGATTGCCACCTACAGGAAGCTGCTGGAAGGCGAGGAGAGCAGGATTTCT
CTGCCTCTTCCAAACTTTTCCTCCCTGAACCTGAGGGAAACTAATCTGGATTCACTCCCTCTGGTTGATA
CCCACTCAAAAAGGACACTTCTGATTAAGACGGTTGAAACTAGAGATGGACAGGTTATCAACGAAACTTC
TCAGCATCACGATGACCTTGAAAGCAGCGGTGGAGCAAGCGCAGCCAGTGGTAGCGCGGATCCACCGGTC
GCCACCATGGTGAGTGTGATTAAACCAGACATGAAGATCAAGCTGCGTATGGAAGGCGCTGTAAATGGAC
ACCCGTTCGCGATTGAAGGAGTTGGCCTTGGGAAGCCTTTCGAGGGAAAACAGAGTATGGACCTTAAAGT
CAAAGAAGGCGGACCTCTGCCTTTCGCCTATGACATCTTGACAACTGTGTTCTGTTACGGCAACAGGGTA
TTCGCCAAATACCCAGAAAATATAGTAGACTATTTCAAGCAGTCGTTTCCTGAGGGCTACTCTTGGGAAC
GAAGCATGAATTACGAAGACGGGGGCATTTGTAACGCGACAAACGACATAACCCTGGATGGTGACTGTTA
TATCTATGAAATTCGATTTGATGGTGTGAACTTTCCTGCCAATGGTCCAGTTATGCAGAAGAGGACTGTG
AAATGGGAGCCATCCACTGAGAAATTGTATGTGCGTGATGGAGTGCTGAAGGGTGATGTTAACATGGCTC
TGTCGCTTGAAGGAGGTGGCCATTACCGATGTGACTTCAAAACTACTTATAAAGCTAAGAAGGTTGTCCA
GTTGCCAGACTATCACTTTGTGGACCACCACATTGAGATTAAAAGCCACGACAAAGATTACAGTAATGTT
AATCTGCATGAGCACGCCGAAGCGCATTCTGAGCTGCCGAGGCAGGCCAAGTAATGATAGGCGGCCGCGA
CTCTAGATCATAATCAGCCATACCACA
