>Addgene plasmid #57307 | Dronpa-Vimentin-N-18 | addgene partial sequence | sequence record 110818 | SV40pA-R 5'-GAAATTTGTGATGCTATTGC-3'
AATAACAGTTAACAACAACAATTGCATTCATTTTATGTTTCAGGTTCAGGGGGAGGTGTGGGAGGTTTTT
TAAAGCAAGTAAAACCTCTACAAATGTGGTATGGCTGATTATGATCTAGAGTCGCGGCCGCCTATCATTA
CTTGGCCTGCCTCGGCAGCTCAGAATGCGCTTCGGCGTGCTCATGCAGATTAACATTACTGTAATCTTTG
TCGTGGCTTTTAATCTCAATGTGGTGGTCCACAAAGTGATAGTCTGGCAACTGGACAACCTTCTTAGCTT
TATAAGTAGTTTTGAAGTCACATCGGTAATGGCCACCTCCTTCAAGCGACAGAGCCATGTTAACATCACC
CTTCAGCACTCCATCACGCACATACAATTTCTCAGTGGATGGCTCCCATTTCACAGTCCTCTTCTGCATA
ACTGGACCATTGGCAGGAAAGTTCACACCATCAAATCGAATTTCATAGATATAACAGTCACCATCCAGGG
TTATGTCGTTTGTCGCGTTACAAATGCCCCCGTCTTCGTAATTCATGCTTCGTTCCCAAGAGTAGCCCTC
AGGAAACGACTGCTTGAAATAGTCTACTATATTTTCTGGGTATTTGGCGAATACCCTGTTGCCGTAACAG
AACACAGTTGTCAAGATGTCATAGGCGAAAGGCAGAGGTC
