>Addgene plasmid #57307 | Dronpa-Vimentin-N-18 | addgene partial sequence | sequence record 114466 | CMV-F 5'-CGCAAATGGGCGGTAGGCGTG-3'
CGTCAGATCCGCTAGCGCCACCATGTCCACCAGGTCCGTGTCCTCGTCCTCCTACCGCAGGATGTTCGGC
GGCCCGGGCACCGCGAGCCGGCCGAGCTCCAGCCGGAGCTACGTGACTACGTCCACCCGCACCTACAGCC
TGGGCAGCGCGCTGCGCCCCAGCACCAGCCGCAGCCTCTACGCCTCGTCCCCGGGCGGCGTGTATGCCAC
GCGCTCCTCTGCCGTGCGCCTGCGGAGCAGCGTGCCCGGGGTGCGGCTCCTGCAGGACTCGGTGGACTTC
TCGCTGGCCGACGCCATCAACACCGAGTTCAAGAACACCCGCACCAACGAGAAGGTGGAGCTGCAGGAGC
TGAATGACCGCTTCGCCAACTACATCGACAAGGTGCGCTTCCTGGAGCAGCAGAATAAGATCCTGCTGGC
CGAGCTCGAGCAGCTCAAGGGCCAAGGCAAGTCGCGCCTGGGGGACCTCTACGAGGAGGAGATGCGGGAG
CTGCGCCGGCAGGTGGACCAGCTAACCAACGACAAAGCCCGCGTCGAGGTGGAGCGCGACAACCTGGCCG
AGGACATCATGCGCCTCCGGGAGAAATTGCAGGAGGAGATGCTTCAGAGAGAGGAAGCCGAAAACACCCT
GCAATCTTTCAGACAGGATGTTGACAATGCGTCTCTGGCACGTCTTGACCTTGAACGCAAAGTGGAATCT
TTGCAAGAAGAGAT
