[The description below was written by a language model from this plasmid's Addgene catalogue record.]
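Description:
Dronpa-Vimentin-N-18 is a mammalian expression plasmid built on the Dronpa-N1 backbone (about 4.75 kb without the insert), an N1-style fusion vector in which the gene of interest is placed upstream of the fluorescent protein coding sequence. It is maintained in E. coli as a high-copy plasmid under kanamycin selection, and it carries a neomycin resistance marker that allows G418 selection of stably transfected mammalian cells. The record does not include a feature table, so the specific origins of replication and the promoters driving the resistance marker are not stated, although the listed 3′ sequencing primer implies an SV40 polyadenylation signal downstream of the expression cassette.

The payload is human vimentin (VIM), a type III intermediate filament protein, expressed from the CMV promoter with Dronpa fused to its C terminus. The "N-18" in the name probably refers to the linker between vimentin and the fluorescent protein, but the record does not confirm this. Dronpa is a green fluorescent protein, recorded here with excitation at 503 nm and emission at 518 nm, and is generally known for reversible photoswitching between bright and dark states. Because vimentin incorporates into the endogenous filament network, the fusion acts as a localization marker for intermediate filaments in living or fixed cells. The construct is suited to fluorescence imaging of cytoskeletal organization, and Dronpa's switching behaviour makes such fusions useful for tracking and super-resolution approaches, though the record lists only the localization purpose. The cloning method is recorded as unknown.
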