Addgene plasmid #57307: Dronpa-Vimentin-N-18
Purpose: Localization: Intermediate Filaments, Excitation: 503, Emission: 518
Depositing lab: Michael Davidson. Depositing organization: Florida State University, Tallahassee.
Backbone
  Vector backbone: Dronpa-N1
  Backbone size w/o insert (bp): 4750
  Vector type: Mammalian Expression
  Selectable markers: Neomycin (select with G418)
Growth in bacteria
  Bacterial resistance: Kanamycin, 50 μg/mL
  Growth temperature: 37°C
  Growth strain: DH5alpha
  Copy number: High Copy
Gene/Insert
  Gene/Insert name: Vimentin (alt name: NM_003380.3)
  Species: H. sapiens (human)
  Entrez Gene: VIM
  Promoter: CMV
  Tag / fusion protein: Dronpa (C terminal on backbone)
  Cloning method: Unknown
  Sequencing primers: 5′ CMV-F; 3′ SV40pA-R
Terms and licenses: Academic/Nonprofit Terms; Industry Terms
Depositor comments: . Excitation = 503; Emission = 518
How to cite: Dronpa-Vimentin-N-18 was a gift from Michael Davidson (Addgene plasmid # 57307 ; http://n2t.net/addgene:57307 ; RRID:Addgene_57307)
